>Addgene plasmid #68915 | pAT776 | depositor full sequence | sequence record 121347 | pAT776 sequence 5776 bps
ATCCATCAAAATTCGTTTTCTCTATGTTGGATTCCTTGTTGCTCATATTGTGATGATAATTTCTACAAAT
ATAGTCATTGGTAACTATCTATGAAACTGTTTGATACTTTTATAGTTGATTAAACTTGTTCATGGCATTT
GCCTTAATATCATCCGCTATGTCAATGTAGGGTTTCATAGCTTTGTAGTCGCTGTGTCCCGTCCATTTCA
TGACCACCTGTGCCGGGATTCCGAGAGCCAGCGCATTGCAGATGAATGTCCTTCTTCCTGCATGGGTACT
GAGCAAAGCGTATTTGGGTGTGACTTCATCAATACGTTCATTTCCCTTGTAGTAGGTTTCCCGTACAGGC
TCGTTGATTTCTGCCAGTTCGCCCAGCTCTTTCAGGTAATCGTTCATCTTCTGGTTGCTGATGACGGGCA
GAGCCATGTAATTCTCGAAATGGATGTCCTTGTATTTGTCCAGTATGGCTTTGCTGTATTTGTTCAGTTC
AATCGTCAGGCTGTCGGCAGTCTTGACTGTGGTTATTTCGATGTGGTCGGACTTCACATCGCTTCTTTTC
AGATTGCGAACATCCGAATACCGCAAACTCGTAAAGCAGCAGAACAGGAAAACATCACGCACACGTTCCA
GGTATTGCTTATCCTTGGGTATCTGGTAGTCTTTCAGCTTGTTCAGTTCATCCCAAGTCAGGAAGATTAC
TTTTTTCGAGGTGGTTTTCAGTTTCGGTTTGAACGTATCGTATGCAATGTTCTGATGATGTCCTTTCTTG
AAGCTCCAGCGCAGGAACCATTTGAGGAATCCCATTTGCTTGCCGATGGTGCTGTTTCTCATATCCTTGG
TGTCACGCAGGAAGTTGACGTATTCGTTCAATCCAAACTCGTTGAAATAGTTGAACGTTGCATCCTCCTT
GAACTCTTTGAGGTGGTTCCTCACTGCTGCAAATTTTTCATAGGTGGATGCCGTCCAGTTATTCTGGTTA
CCGCACTCTTTTACAAACTCATCGAACACCTCCCAAAAGCTGACAGGGGCTTCTTCCGGCTGTTCTTCGC
TGGTGTCTTTCATTCTCATGTTGAAAGCTTCCTTCAACTGTTGGGTCGTTGGCATGACCTCCTGCACCTC
AAATTCCTTGAAAATATTCTGGATTTCGGCATAGTATTTCAGCAAGTCCGTATTGATTTCGGCTGCACTT
TGCTTTAGCTTGTTGGTACATCCGCTCTTTACCCGCTGCTTATCTGCATCCCATTTGGCTACGTCAATCC
GGTAGCCCGTTGTAAACTCGATGCGTTGGCTGGCAAAGATGACACGCATACGGATGGGTACGTTCTCTAC
GATTGGCACACCGTTCTTTTTCCGGCTCTCCAATGCAAAAATGATGTTGCGCTTGATATTCATAATTGGG
TGCGTTTGAAATTCTACACCCAAATATACACCCAATTATTGAGATAGCAAAAGACATTTAGAAACATTTA
CTTTTACTCTATATTGTAATTTACACTTGATTATCAGTCGTTTGCAGTCTTATGATATTCTGTGAAAGTA
TAAGTTCGAGAGCCTGTCTCTCCGCAAAAAACGCTGAAAATCAGCAGATTGCAAAACAAACACCCTGTTT
TACACCCAAGAATGTAAAGTCGGCTGTTTTTGTTTTATTTAAGATAATACAACCACTACATAATAAAAGA
GTAGCGATATTAAAAGAATCCGATGAGAAAAGACTAATATTTATCTATCCATTCAGTTTGATTTTTCAGG
ACTTTACATCGTCCTGAAAGTATTTGTTGGTACCGGTACCGAGGACGCGTAAACATTTACAGTTGCATGT
GGCCTATTGTTTTTAGCCGTTAAATATTTTATAACTATTAAATAGCGATACAAATTGTTCGAAACTAATA
TTGTTTATATCATATATTCTCGCATGTTTTAAAGCTTTATTAAATTGATTTTTTGTAAACAGTTTTTCGT
ACTCTTTGTTAACCCATTTCATTACAAAAGTTTCATATTTTTTTCTCTCTTTAAATGCCATTTTTGCTGG
CTTTCTTTTTAATACAATTAATGTGCTATCCACTTTAGGTTTTGGATGGAAATAATACCTAGGAATTTTT
GCTAATATAGAAATATCTACCTCTGCCATTAACAGCAATGCTAGTGATCTGTTTGTATCTAATAACATTT
TAGCAAAACCATATTCCACTATTAAATAACTTATTGTGGCTGAACTTTCAAAAACAATTTTTCGAATTAT
ATTTGTGCTTATGTTGTAAGGTATGCTGCCAAATATTTTATATGGATTGTGGCTAGGAAATGTAAATTTC
AGTATATCATCATTTACTATTTGATAGTTAGGATAATTTAAGAGCTTATTACGAGTTACCTCACATAATT
TAGAATCAATTTCTATCGCCGTTACAAAATTACATCTCTTTACCAATCCAGCAGTAAAATGACCTTTCCC
TGCACCTATTTCAAAGATGTTATCTTTTTCATCTAAACTTATGCAATTCATTATTTTTTCTATGTGATAT
TTTGAAGTAATAAAATTTTGACTATCTTTTATATTTACTTTGTTCATTATAACCTCTCCTTAATTTATTG
CATCTCTTTTCGAATATTTATGTTTTTTGAGAAAAGAACGTACTCATGGTTCATCCCGATATGCGTATCG
GTCTGTATATCAGCAACTTTCTATGTGTTTCAACTACAATAGTCATCTATTCTCATCTTTCTGAGTCCAC
CCCCTGCAAAGCCCCTCTTTACGACATAAAAATTCGGTCGGAAAAGGTATGCAAAAGATGTTTCTCTCTT
TAAGAGAAACTCTTCGGGATGCAAAAATATGAAAATAACTCCAATTCACCAAATTATATAGCGACTTTTT
TACAAAATGCTAAAATTTGTTGATTTCCGTCAAGCAATTGTTGAGCAAAAATGTCTTTTACGATAAAATG
ATACCTCAATATCAACTGTTTAGCAAAACGATATTTCTCTTAAAGAGAGAAACACCTTTTTGTTCACCAA
TCCCCGACTTTTAATCCCGCGGCCATGATTGAAAAAGGAAGAGTATGAGTATTCAACATTTCCGTGTCGC
CCTTATTCCCTTTTTTGCGGCATTTTGCCTTCCTGTTTTTGCTCACCCAGAAACGCTGGTGAAAGTAAAA
GATGCTGAAGATCAGTTGGGTGCACGAGTGGGTTACATCGAACTGGATCTCAACAGCGGTAAGATCCTTG
AGAGTTTTCGCCCCGAAGAACGTTTTCCAATGATGAGCACTTTTAAAGTTCTGCTATGTGGCGCGGTATT
ATCCCGTATTGACGCCGGGCAAGAGCAACTCGGTCGCCGCATACACTATTCTCAGAATGACTTGGTTGAG
TACTCACCAGTCACAGAAAAGCATCTTACGGATGGCATGACAGTAAGAGAATTATGCAGTGCTGCCATAA
CCATGAGTGATAACACTGCGGCCAACTTACTTCTGACAACGATCGGAGGACCGAAGGAGCTAACCGCTTT
TTTGCACAACATGGGGGATCATGTAACTCGCCTTGATCGTTGGGAACCGGAGCTGAATGAAGCCATACCA
AACGACGAGCGTGACACCACGATGCCTGTAGCAATGGCAACAACGTTGCGCAAACTATTAACTGGCGAAC
TACTTACTCTAGCTTCCCGGCAACAATTAATAGACTGGATGGAGGCGGATAAAGTTGCAGGACCACTTCT
GCGCTCGGCCCTTCCGGCTGGCTGGTTTATTGCTGATAAATCTGGAGCCGGTGAGCGTGGGTCTCGCGGT
ATCATTGCAGCACTGGGGCCAGATGGTAAGCCCTCCCGTATCGTAGTTATCTACACGACGGGGAGTCAGG
CAACTATGGATGAACGAAATAGACAGATCGCTGAGATAGGTGCCTCACTGATTAAGCATTGGTAACTGTC
AGACCAAGTTTACTCATAACGCGTCAATTCGAGGGGGATCAATTCCGTGATAGGTGGGCTGCCCTTCCTG
GTTGGCTTGGTTTCATCAGCCATCCGCTTGCCCTCATCTGTTACGCCGGCGGTAGCCGGCCAGCCTCGCA
GAGCAGGATTCCCGTTGAGCACCGCCAGGTGCGAATAAGGGACAGTGAAGAAGGAACACCCGCTCGCGGG
TGGGCCTACTTCACCTATCCTGCCCGGCTGACGCCGTTGGATACACCAAGGAAAGTCTACACGAACCCTT
TGGCAAAATCCTGTATATCGTGCGAAAAAGGATGGATATACCGAAAAAATCGCTATAATGACCCCGAAGC
AGGGTTATGCAGCGGAAAACGGAATTGATCCGGCCACGATGCGTCCGGCGTAGAGGATCTGAAGATCAGC
AGTTCAACCTGTTGATAGTACGTACTAAGCTCTCATGTTTCACGTACTAAGCTCTCATGTTTAACGTACT
AAGCTCTCATGTTTAACGAACTAAACCCTCATGGCTAACGTACTAAGCTCTCATGGCTAACGTACTAAGC
TCTCATGTTTCACGTACTAAGCTCTCATGTTTGAACAATAAAATTAATATAAATCAGCAACTTAAATAGC
CTCTAAGGTTTTAAGTTTTATAAGAAAAAAAAGAATATATAAGGCTTTTAAAGCTTTTAAGGTTTAACGG
TTGTGGACAACAAGCCAGGGATGTAACGCACTGAGAAGCCCTTAGAGCCTCTCAAAGCAATTTTGAGTGA
CACAGGAACACTTAACGGCTGACATGGGAATTCCCCTCCACCGCGGTGGCGGCCGCTGATCTGGAAGAAG
CAATGAAAGCTGCTGTTAAGTCTCCGAATCAGGTATTGTTCCTGACAGGTGTATTCCCATCCGGTAAACG
CGGATACTTTGCAGTTGATCTGACTCAGGAATAAATTATAAATTAAGGTAAGAAGATTGTAGGATAAGCT
AATGAAATAGAAAAAGGATGCCGTCACACAACTTGTCGGCATTCTTTTTTGCTTTGCAACAGCATAGCTC
AGCACAGAAGTTGCCTAAATATGTATGTTAACAAATTATTTGTCGTAACTTTGCACTCCAATAGGCCTTT
CGGTCCACACTCTCTATAGGCAAAATGGTTTTTACTCTGGAAGATTTTGTTGGCGATTGGCGTCAGACCG
CGGGTTATAATTTGGATCAAGTCCTGGAACAGGGTGGCGTAAGCTCTCTGTTCCAGAACCTGGGTGTGAG
CGTGACGCCGATTCAGCGCATCGTTCTGTCCGGCGAGAACGGTCTGAAAATTGATATTCATGTGATCATC
CCGTACGAAGGCCTGAGCGGTGACCAAATGGGTCAAATCGAGAAAATCTTTAAAGTCGTCTACCCAGTTG
ACGATCACCACTTCAAGGTTATCTTGCATTACGGTACGCTGGTGATTGATGGTGTGACCCCGAATATGAT
TGACTATTTCGGCCGTCCGTATGAAGGCATTGCCGTTTTTGACGGTAAAAAGATCACCGTCACCGGTACC
CTGTGGAATGGCAATAAGATTATTGACGAGCGTCTGATTAACCCGGACGGCAGCCTGCTGTTCCGCGTGA
CCATCAACGGTGTCACGGGTTGGCGTCTGTGCGAGCGCATCCTGGCATAATGAACTGCACTTGCTTTGAT
AATTAATGATAAACAATCTAAAAGCACTCTAATCGTTATCGGAGTGCTTTTAGATTACTAATCAAATTGC
TTCTACTAATTGCCTATCTTCCAGTGATGGAACAGCATTTGTGCATTGGCTGCAACAATCAGCCTTACTT
GTGCCTGTTCTATTTCCGAACCGACCGCTTGTATGA
Features (pLannotate 1.2.2; 8 found; start..end, strand, type, name):
   1839..2567    -  CDS            ermC': ERM_BACIU - Experimental evidence at protein level: Swiss-Prot protein existence level 1. This protein produces a dimethylation of the adenine residue at position 2085 in 23S rRNA, resulting in reduced affinity between ribosomes and macrolide-lincosamide-streptogramin B antibiotics. From Bacillus subtilis.
   3038..3054    +  promoter       AmpR promoter (fragment): bla
   3055..3915    +  CDS            AmpR: β-lactamase; bla; confers resistance to ampicillin, carbenicillin, and related antibiotics
   3968..4013    -  CDS            traJ (fragment): oriT-recognizing protein; traJ
   4046..4155    -  oriT           oriT: incP origin of transfer
   4326..4714    +  rep_origin     R6K γ ori: γ replication origin from E. coli plasmid R6K; requires the R6K initiator protein pi for replication
   4726..4747    +  misc_feature   MCS (fragment): pBluescript multiple cloning site
   5065..5577    +  CDS            LUCI_OPLGR (fragment): Experimental evidence at protein level: Swiss-Prot protein existence level 1. Catalytic subunit of oplophorus-luciferin 2-monooxygenase. Oxidoreductase that converts coelenterazine (the oplophorus luciferin) to coelenteramide under emission of blue light with a maximum at 454 nm. Is also active with bisdeoxycoelenterazine. From Oplophorus gracilirostris (Luminous shrimp).
