[The description below was written by a language model from this plasmid's Addgene catalogue record and pLannotate feature annotations shown in this document.]
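Description:
pAT776 is a 5,776 bp bacterial expression plasmid built on the pNBU2 backbone, designed as a shuttle between E. coli and Bacteroides, with the associated work focused on the human gut commensal Bacteroides thetaiotaomicron. In E. coli it replicates from the R6K γ origin, which depends on the pi initiator protein supplied in trans. This explains the use of a pir-expressing host strain and the low copy number. Selection in E. coli is by ampicillin through the β-lactamase gene. An incP origin of transfer, flanked by a traJ fragment, allows the plasmid to be mobilised by conjugation from a suitable donor into Bacteroides, where an erm-family rRNA methylase gene provides erythromycin resistance. pNBU2-type vectors are generally maintained in Bacteroides by chromosomal integration rather than autonomous replication. However, the automated feature table does not annotate an integrase or attachment site, and roughly the first 1.8 kb of the sequence carries no annotation.

The payload is a 516 bp NanoLuc coding sequence. The annotation tool detects it as a fragment matching the catalytic luciferase subunit of the shrimp Oplophorus gracilirostris, from which NanoLuc was engineered. It lies just downstream of a remnant of a multiple cloning site. According to the record, NanoLuc is expressed constitutively from the PAM1 promoter paired with the RC500 ribosome binding site. Neither of these regulatory parts is picked up in the feature table, presumably because they are custom Bacteroides elements. The construct serves as a luminescent reporter for measuring the expression strength of this promoter–RBS combination, as part of a genetic parts toolkit for programming B. thetaiotaomicron.
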