Addgene plasmid #68915: pAT776
Purpose: NanoLuc expressed constiutively from PAM1 and RC500 RBS, pNBU2 backbone, AmpR
Depositing lab: Timothy Lu & Christopher Voigt. Depositing organization: Massachusetts Institute of Technology. Publication: Programming a Human Commensal Bacterium, Bacteroides thetaiotaomicron, to Sense and Respond to Stimuli in the Murine Gut Microbiota. Mimee M, Tucker AC, Voigt CA, Lu TK. Cell Syst. 2015 Jul 29;1(1):62-71. doi: 10.1016/j.cels.2015.06.001. PubMed 26918244.
Backbone
  Vector backbone: pNBU2
  Total vector size (bp): 5776
  Vector type: Bacterial Expression
  Selectable markers: Erythromycin in Bacteroides
Growth in bacteria
  Bacterial resistance: Ampicillin, 100 μg/mL
  Growth temperature: 37°C
  Growth strain: Pir1
  Copy number: Low Copy
Gene/Insert
  Gene/Insert name: NanoLuc
  Insert size (bp): 516
Terms and licenses: Academic/Nonprofit Terms; Industry Terms: Not Available to Industry
How to cite: pAT776 was a gift from Timothy Lu & Christopher Voigt (Addgene plasmid # 68915 ; http://n2t.net/addgene:68915 ; RRID:Addgene_68915)
