>Addgene plasmid #68915 | pAT776 | addgene partial sequence | sequence record 126450 | pGP704-R 5'-aacaagccagggatgtaacg-3'
ATTTTGAGTGACACAGGAACACTTAACGGCTGACATGGGAATTCCCCTCCACCGCGGTGGCGGCCGCTGA
TCTGGAAGAAGCAATGAAAGCTGCTGTTAAGTCTCCGAATCAGGTATTGTTCCTGACAGGTGTATTCCCA
TCCGGTAAACGCGGATACTTTGCAGTTGATCTGACTCAGGAATAAATTATAAATTAAGGTAAGAAGATTG
TAGGATAAGCTAATGAAATAGAAAAAGGATGCCGTCACACAACTTGTCGGCATTCTTTTTTGCTTTGCAA
CAGCATAGCTCAGCACAGAAGTTGCCTAAATATGTATGTTAACAAATTATTTGTCGTAACTTTGCACTCC
AATAGGCCTTTCGGTCCACACTCTCTATAGGCAAAATGGTTTTTACTCTGGAAGATTTTGTTGGCGATTG
GCGTCAGACCGCGGGTTATAATTTGGATCAAGTCCTGGAACAGGGTGGCGTAAGCTCTCTGTTCCAGAAC
CTGGGTGTGAGCGTGACGCCGATTCAGCGCATCGTTCTGTCCGGCGAGAACGGTCTGAAAATTGATATTC
ATGTGATCATCCCGTACGAAGGCCTGAGCGGTGACCAAATGGGTCAAATCGAGAAAATCTTTAAAGTCGT
CTACCCAGTTGACGATCACCACTTCAAGGTTATCTTGCATTACGGTACGCTGGTGATTGATGGTGTGACC
CCGAATATGATTGACTATTTCGGCCGTCCGTATGAAGGCATTGCCGTTTTTGACGGTAAAAAGATCACCG
TCACCGGTACCCTGTGGAATGGCAATAAGATTATTGACGAGCGTCTGATTAACCCGGACGGCAGCCTGCT
GTTCCGCGTGACCATCAACGGTGTCACGGGTT
