>Addgene plasmid #68915 | pAT776 | addgene partial sequence | sequence record 126451 | hhvEBNA1-R 5'-TGGAATAGCAAGGGCAGTTC-3'
ATGGTCACGCGGAACAGCAGGCTGCCGTCCGGGTTAATCAGACGCTCGTCAATAATCTTATTGCCATTCC
ACAGGGTACCGGTGACGGTGATCTTTTTACCGTCAAAAACGGCAATGCCTTCATACGGACGGCCGAAATA
GTCAATCATATTCGGGGTCACACCATCAATCACCAGCGTACCGTAATGCAAGATAACCTTGAAGTGGTGA
TCGTCAACTGGGTAGACGACTTTAAAGATTTTCTCGATTTGACCCATTTGGTCACCGCTCAGGCCTTCGT
ACGGGATGATCACATGAATATCAATTTTCAGACCGTTCTCGCCGGACAGAACGATGCGCTGAATCGGCGT
CACGCTCACACCCAGGTTCTGGAACAGAGAGCTTACGCCACCCTGTTCCAGGACTTGATCCAAATTATAA
CCCGCGGTCTGACGCCAATCGCCAACAAAATCTTCCAGAGTAAAAACCATTTTGCCTATAGAGAGTGTGG
ACCGAAAGGCCTATTGGAGTGCAAAGTTACGACAAATAATTTGTTAACATACATATTTAGGCAACTTCTG
TGCTGAGCTATGCTGTTGCAAAGCAAAAAAGAATGCCGACAAGTTGTGTGACGGCATCCTTTTTCTATTT
CATTAGCTTATCCTACAATCTTCTTACCTTAATTTATAATTTATTCCTGAGTCAGATCAACTGCAAAGTA
TCCGCGTTTACCGGATGGGAATACACCTGTCAGGAACAATACCTGATTCGGAGACTTAACAGCAGCTTT
